>Addgene plasmid #194660 | pET-51b(+)-cpHaloTag141/145 | addgene full sequence | sequence record 388565 | Addgene NGS Result
TGGCGAATGGG
[124 nt withheld, positions 12-135]
C
[91 nt withheld, positions 137-227]
A
[49 nt withheld, positions 229-277]
CCTTTGACGTTGGAGTCCACGTTCTTT
[37 nt withheld, positions 305-341]
ACCCTATCTCGGTCTATTCTTTTGATTTATAAGGGATTTTGCCGATTTCGGCCTATTGGTTAAAAAATGA
GCTGATTTAACAAAAATTTAACGCGAATTTTAACAAAATATTAACGTTTACAATTTCTGGCGGCACGATG
GCATGAGATTATCAAAAAGGATCTTCACCTAGATCCTTTTAAATTAAAAATGAAGTTTTAAATCAATCTA
AAGTATATATGAGTAAACTTGGTCTGACAGTTACCAATGCTTAATCAGTGAGGCACCTATCTCAGCGATC
TGTCTATTTCGTTCATCCATAGTTGCCTGACTCCCCGTCGTGTAGATAACTACGATACGGGAGGGCTTAC
CATCTGGCCCCAGTGCTGCAATGATACCGCGAGACCCACGCTCACCGGCTCCAGATTTATCAGCAATAAA
CCAGCCAGCCGGAAGGGCCGAGCGCAGAAGTGGTCCTGCAACTTTATCCGCCTCCATCCAGTCTATTAAT
TGTTGCCGGGAAGCTAGAGTAAGTAGTTCGCCAGTTAATAGTTTGCGCAACGTTGTTGCCATTGCTACAG
GCATCGTGGTGTCACGCTCGTCGTTTGGTATGGCTTCATTCAGCTCCGGTTCCCAACGATCAAGGCGAGT
TACATGATCCCCCATGTTGTGCAAAAAAGCGGTTAGCTCCTTCGGTCCTCCGATCGTTGTCAGAAGTAAG
TTGGCCGCAGTGTTATCACTCATGGTTATGGCAGCACTGCATAATTCTCTTACTGTCATGCCATCCGTAA
GATGCTTTTCTGTGACTGGTGAGTACTCAACCAAGTCATTCTGAGAATAGTGTATGCGGCGACCGAGTTG
CTCTTGCCCGGCGTCAATACGGGATAATACCGCGCCACATAGCAGAACTTTAAAAGTGCTCATCATTGGA
AAACGTTCTTCGGGGCGAAAACTCTCAAGGATCTTACCGCTGTTGAGATCCAGTTCGATGTAACCCACTC
GTGCACCCAACTGATCTTCAGCATCTTTTACTTTCACCAGCGTTTCTGGGTGAGCAAAAACAGGAAGGCA
AAATGCCGCAAAAAAGGGAATAAGGGCGACACGGAAATGTTGAATACTCATACTCTTCCTTTTTCAATCA
TGATTGAAGCATTTATCAGGGTTATTGTCTCATGAGCGGATACATATTTGAATGTATTTAGAAAAATAAA
CAAATAGGTCATGACCAAAATCCCTTAACGTGAGTTTTCGTTCCACTGAGCGTCAGACCCCGTAGAAAAG
ATCAAAGGATCTTCTTGAGATCCTTTTTTTCTGCGCGTAATCTGCTGCTTGCAAACAAAAAAACCACCGC
TACCAGCGGTGGTTTGTTTGCCGGATCAAGAGCTACCAACTCTTTTTCCGAAGGTAACTGGCTTCAGCAG
AGCGCAGATACCAAATACTGTCCTTCTAGTGTAGCCGTAGTTAGGCCACCACTTCAAGAACTCTGTAGCA
CCGCCTACATACCTCGCTCTGCTAATCCTGTTACCAGTGGCTGCTGCCAGTGGCGATAAGTCGTGTCTTA
CCGGGTTGGACTCAAGACGATAGTTACCGGATAAGGCGCAGCGGTCGGGCTGAACGGGGGGTTCGTGCAC
ACAGCCCAGCTTGGAGCGAACGACCTACACCGAACTGAGATACCTACAGCGTGAGCTATGAGAAAGCGCC
ACGCTTCCCGAAGGGAGAAAGGCGGACAGGTATCCGGTAAGCGGCAGGGTCGGAACAGGAGAGCGCACGA
GGGAGCTTCCAGGGGGAAACGCCTGGTATCTTTATAGTCCTGTCGGGTTTCGCCACCTCTGACTTGAGCG
TCGATTTTTGTGATGCTCGTCAGGGGGGCGGAGCCTATGGAAAAACGCCAGCAACGCGGCCTTTTTACGG
TTCCTGGCCTTTTGCTGGCCTTTTGCTCACATGTTCTTTCCTGCGTTATCCCCTGATTCTGTGGATAACC
GTATTACCGCCTTTGAGTGAGCTGATACCGCTCGCCGCAGCCGAACGACCGAGCGCAGCGAGTCAGTGAG
CGAGGAAGCGGAAGAGCGCCTGATGCGGTATTTTCTCCTTACGCATCTGTGCGGTATTTCACACCGCAAT
GGTGCACTCTCAGTACAATCTGCTCTGATGCCGCATAGTTAAGCCAGTATACACTCCGCTATCGCTACGT
GACTGGGTCATGGCTGCGCCCCGACACCCGCCAACACCCGCTGACGCGCCCTGACGGGCTTGTCTGCTCC
CGGCATCCGCTTACAGACAAGCTGTGACCGTCTCCGGGAGCTGCATGTGTCAGAGGTTTTCACCGTCATC
ACCGAAACGCGCGAGGCAGCTGCGGTAAAGCTCATCAGCGTGGTCGTGAAGCGATTCACAGATGTCTGCC
TGTTCATCCGCGTCCAGCTCGTTGAGTTTCTCCAGAAGCGTTAATGTCTGGCTTCTGATAAAGCGGGCCA
TGTTAAGGGCGGTTTTTTCCTGTTTGGTCACTGATGCCTCCGTGTAAGGGGGATTTCTGTTCATGGGGGT
AATGATACCGATGAAACGAGAGAGGATGCTCACGATACGGGTTACTGATGATGAACATGCCCGGTTACTG
GAACGTTGTGAGGGTAAACAACTGGCGGTATGGATGCGGCGGGACCAGAGAAAAATCACTCAGGGTCAAT
GCCAGCGCTTCGTTAATACAGATGTAGGTGTTCCACAGGGTAGCCAGCAGCATCCTGCGATGCAGATCCG
GAACATAATGGTGCAGGGCGCTGACTTCCGCGTTTCCAGACTTTACGAAACACGGAAACCGAAGACCATT
CATGTTGTTGCTCAGGTCGCAGACGTTTTGCAGCAGCAGTCGCTTCACGTTCGCTCGCGTATCGGTGATT
CATTCTGCTAACCAGTAAGGCAACCCCGCCAGCCTAGCCGGGTCCTCAACGACAGGAGCACGATCATGCT
AGTCATGCCCCGCGCCCACCGGAAGGAGCTGACTGGGTTGAAGGCTCTCAAGGGCATCGGTCGAGATCCC
GGTGCCTAATGAGTGAGCTAACTTACATTAATTGCGTTGCGCTCACTGCCCGCTTTCCAGTCGGGAAACC
TGTCGTGCCAGCTGCATTAATGAATCGGCCAACGCGCGGGGAGAGGCGGTTTGCGTATTGGGCGCCAGGG
TGGTTTTTCTTTTCACCAGTGAGACGGGCAACAGCTGATTGCCCTTCACCGCCTGGCCCTGAGAGAGTTG
CAGCAAGCGGTCCACGCTGGTTTGCCCCAGCAGGCGAAAATCCTGTTTGATGGTGGTTAACGGCGGGATA
TAACATGAGCTGTCTTCGGTATCGTCGTATCCCACTACCGAGATGTCCGCACCAACGCGCAGCCCGGACT
CGGTAATGGCGCGCATTGCGCCCAGCGCCATCTGATCGTTGGCAACCAGCATCGCAGTGGGAACGATGCC
CTCATTCAGCATTTGCATGGTTTGTTGAAAACCGGACATGGCACTCCAGTCGCCTTCCCGTTCCGCTATC
GGCTGAATTTGATTGCGAGTGAGATATTTATGCCAGCCAGCCAGACGCAGACGCGCCGAGACAGAACTTA
ATGGGCCCGCTAACAGCGCGATTTGCTGGTGACCCAATGCGACCAGATGCTCCACGCCCAGTCGCGTACC
GTCTTCATGGGAGAAAATAATACTGTTGATGGGTGTCTGGTCAGAGACATCAAGAAATAACGCCGGAACA
TTAGTGCAGGCAGCTTCCACAGCAATGGCATCCTGGTCATCCAGCGGATAGTTAATGATCAGCCCACTGA
CGCGTTGCGCGAGAAGATTGTGCACCGCCGCTTTACAGGCTTCGACGCCGCTTCGTTCTACCATCGACAC
CACCACGCTGGCACCCAGTTGATCGGCGCGAGATTTAATCGCCGCGACAATTTGCGACGGCGCGTGCAGG
GCCAGACTGGAGGTGGCAACGCCAATCAGCAACGACTGTTTGCCCGCCAGTTGTTGTGCCACGCGGTTGG
GAATGTAATTCAGCTCCGCCATCGCCGCTTCCACTTTTTCCCGCGTTTTCGCAGAAACGTGGCTGGCCTG
GTTCACCACGCGGGAAACGGTCTGATAAGAGACACCGGCATACTCTGCGACATCGTATAACGTTACTGGT
TTCACATTCACCACCCTGAATTGACTCTCTTCCGGGCGCTATCATGCCATACCGCGAAAGGTTTTGCGCC
ATTCGATGGTGTCCGGGATCTCGACGCTCTCCCTTATGCGACTCCTGCATTAGGAAGCAGCCCAGTAGTA
GGTTGAGGCCGTTGAGCACCGCCGCCGCAAGGAATGGTGCATGCAAGGAGATGGCGCCCAACAGTCCCCC
GGCCACGGGGCCTGCCACCATACCCACGCCGAAACAAGCGCTCATGAGCCCGAAGTGGCGAGCCCGATCT
TCCCCATCGGTGATGTCGGCGATATAGGCGCCAGCAACCGCACCTGTGGCGCCGGTGATGCCGGCCACGA
TGCGTCCGGCGTAGAGGATCGAGATCGATCTCGATCCCGCGAAATTAATACGACTCACTATAGGGGAATT
GTGAGCGGATAACAATTCCCCTCTAGAAATAATTTTGTTTAACTTTAAGAAGGAGATATACCATGCATCA
CCACCATCATCACCATCACCACCACGAAAACCTGTATTTTCAGGGCGGTGGCGCCCGCGAGACCTTCCAG
GCCTTCCGCACCACCGACGTCGGCCGCAAGCTGATCATCGATCAGAACGTTTTTATCGAGGGTACGCTGC
CGATGGGTGTCGTCCGCCCGCTGACTGAAGTCGAGATGGACCATTACCGCGAGCCGTTCCTGAATCCTGT
TGACCGCGAGCCACTGTGGCGCTTCCCAAACGAGCTGCCAATCGCCGGTGAGCCAGCGAACATCGTCGCG
CTGGTCGAAGAATACATGGACTGGCTGCACCAGTCCCCTGTCCCGAAGCTGCTGTTCTGGGGCACCCCAG
GCGTTCTGATCCCACCGGCCGAAGCCGCTCGCCTGGCCAAAAGCCTGCCTAACTGCAAGGCTGTGGACAT
CGGCCCGGGTCTGAATCTGCTGCAAGAAGACAACCCGGACCTGATCGGCAGCGAGATCGCGCGCTGGCTG
TCTACTCTGGAGATTGGTGGCACCGGTGGCTCTGGCGGTACCGGTGGCTCTGGCGGTTCTATCGGTACTG
GCTTTCCATTCGACCCCCATTATGTGGAAGTCCTGGGCGAGCGCATGCACTACGTCGATGTTGGTCCGCG
CGATGGCACCCCTGTGCTGTTCCTGCACGGTAACCCGACCTCCTCCTACGTGTGGCGCAACATCATCCCG
CATGTTGCACCGACCCATCGCTGCATTGCTCCAGACCTGATCGGTATGGGCAAATCCGACAAACCAGACC
TGGGTTATTTCTTCGACGACCACGTCCGCTTCATGGATGCCTTCATCGAAGCCCTGGGTCTGGAAGAGGT
CGTCCTGGTCATTCACGACTGGGGCTCCGCTCTGGGTTTCCACTGGGCCAAGCGCAATCCAGAGCGCGTC
AAAGGTATTGCATTTATGGAGTTCATCCGCCCTATCCCGACCTGGGACGAATGGTAATTAACCTAGGCTG
CTGCCACCGCTGAGCAATAACTAGCATAACCCCTTGGGGCCTCTAAACGGGTCTTGAGGGGTTTTTTGCT
GAAAGGAGGAACTATATCCGGAT
Features (pLannotate 1.2.2; 20 found; start..end, strand, type, name):
     12..467     +  rep_origin     f1 ori (sequence partly withheld): f1 bacteriophage origin of replication; arrow indicates direction of (+) strand synthesis
    582..1442    -  CDS            AmpR: β-lactamase; bla; confers resistance to ampicillin, carbenicillin, and related antibiotics
   1443..1535    -  promoter       AmpR promoter: bla
   1616..2204    +  rep_origin     ori: high-copy-number ColE1/pMB1/pBR322/pUC origin of replication
   2390..2529    -  misc_feature   bom: basis of mobility region from pBR322
   2631..2822    -  CDS            rop: Rop protein, which maintains plasmids at low copy number; rop
   2839..3219    +  CDS            YPB1_ECOLX: Protein predicted: Swiss-Prot protein existence level 4. From Escherichia coli.
   3281..3345    -  CDS            TcR (fragment): tetracycline efflux protein; tet; confers resistance to tetracycline
   3360..3381    -  protein_bind   CAP binding site: CAP binding activates transcription in the presence of cAMP. E. coli catabolite activator protein
   3394..4476    -  CDS            lacI: lac repressor; lacI; The lac repressor binds to the lac operator to inhibit transcription in E. coli. This inhibition can be relieved by adding lactose or isopropyl-β-D-thiogalactopyranoside (IPTG).
   4477..4554    -  promoter       lacI promoter: lacI
   4562..4841    -  CDS            TcR (fragment): tetracycline efflux protein; tet; confers resistance to tetracycline
   4867..4885    +  promoter       T7 promoter: promoter for bacteriophage T7 RNA polymerase
   4886..4910    +  protein_bind   lac operator: The lac repressor binds to the lac operator to inhibit transcription in E. coli. This inhibition can be relieved by adding lactose or isopropyl-β-D-thiogalactopyranoside (IPTG). lac repressor encoded by lacI
   4925..4947    +  RBS            RBS: efficient ribosome binding site from bacteriophage T7 gene 10 (Olins and Rangwala, 1989)
   4987..5007    +  CDS            TEV site: tobacco etch virus (TEV) protease recognition and cleavage site
   5014..5466    +  CDS            HaloTag® (fragment): modified bacterial dehalogenase that forms covalent bonds with chloroalkane derivatives
   5512..5925    +  CDS            HaloTag® (fragment): modified bacterial dehalogenase that forms covalent bonds with chloroalkane derivatives
   5937..5954    +  CDS            SET1 (fragment): solubility-enhancement tag derived from T7 phage gene 10B
   5962..6009    +  terminator     T7 terminator: transcription terminator for bacteriophage T7 RNA polymerase
