[The description below was written by a language model from this plasmid's Addgene catalogue record and pLannotate feature annotations shown in this document.]
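Description:
pET-51b(+)-cpHaloTag141/145 is a bacterial expression plasmid of about 6.0 kb, built on the pET-51b(+) backbone, for producing a circularly permuted HaloTag protein in E. coli. It is maintained through a ColE1/pBR322-type origin accompanied by the bom region and the rop gene. Rop keeps the copy number low, in line with the catalogue's "low copy" designation. Selection is by ampicillin via the β-lactamase gene under its own promoter. An f1 origin is also present, which permits single-stranded DNA production with helper phage. The short tetracycline-resistance fragments and the predicted open reading frame near rop are non-functional remnants of the pBR322 lineage.

The expression cassette is the standard pET arrangement: a T7 promoter directly followed by a lac operator, the T7 gene 10 ribosome binding site, the coding region, and a T7 terminator. A plasmid-borne lacI gene supplies repressor. Transcription therefore requires a host that provides T7 RNA polymerase and is induced with IPTG. The synthetic insert, introduced by Gibson cloning, appears in the feature table as two separate HaloTag fragments with a short gap between them. This is the pattern expected for a circular permutant, in which the original termini are joined by a linker and new termini are opened, here presumably around positions 141/145 as the name suggests. A TEV protease site lies just upstream of the first fragment. The catalogue lists an N-terminal His-tag, which is not annotated in the table but would fit between the start codon and the TEV site, allowing affinity purification and tag removal. The brief "SET1" hit near the terminator is a fragment match of uncertain significance. HaloTag is a modified dehalogenase that bonds covalently to chloroalkane ligands. The plasmid's stated purpose is recombinant production of this permuted variant.
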