Addgene plasmid #194660: pET-51b(+)-cpHaloTag141/145
Purpose: Protein production of circular permuted HaloTag (cpHaloTag141/145) in bacteria
Depositing lab: Kai Johnsson. Depositing organization: Max Planck Institute for Medical Research. Publication: Recording physiological history of cells with chemical labeling. Huppertz MC, Wilhelm J, Grenier V, Schneider MW, Falt T, Porzberg N, Hausmann D, Hoffmann DC, Hai L, Tarnawski M, Pino G, Slanchev K, Kolb I, Acuna C, Fenk LM, Baier H, Hiblot J, Johnsson K. Science. 2024 Feb 23;383(6685):890-897. doi: 10.1126/science.adg0812. Epub 2024 Feb 22. PubMed 38386755.
Backbone
  Vector backbone: pET-51b(+)
  Backbone size w/o insert (bp): 5100
  Vector type: Bacterial Expression
Growth in bacteria
  Bacterial resistance: Ampicillin, 100 μg/mL
  Growth temperature: 37°C
  Growth strain: DH5alpha
  Copy number: Low Copy
Gene/Insert
  Gene/Insert name: cpHaloTag141/145
  Species: Synthetic
  Insert size (bp): 1000
  Promoter: T7
  Tag / fusion protein: His-tag (N terminal on insert)
  Cloning method: Gibson Cloning
Terms and licenses: Academic/Nonprofit Terms; Industry Terms: Not Available to Industry
How to cite: pET-51b(+)-cpHaloTag141/145 was a gift from Kai Johnsson (Addgene plasmid # 194660 ; http://n2t.net/addgene:194660 ; RRID:Addgene_194660)
